>Addgene plasmid #191293 | pTETDuet_F31YG121VDHFR_Q33STS | addgene full sequence | sequence record 378115 | Addgene NGS Result
CTTAAGTCGAACAGAAAGTAATCGTATTGTACATCCCTATCAGTGATAGAGATTGACATCCCTATCAGTG
ATAGAGATACTGAGCACATCAGCAGGACGCACTGACCGAATTCATTAAAGAGGAGAAAGGTACCATGCTG
CAGATCTCATGAAACAGTACCTGGAGCTGATGCAAAAAGTTCTGGATGAGGGTACCCAGAAAAACGACCG
CACGGGTACCGGAACGCTGAGCATTTTTGGCCATTCGATGCGTTTTAACCTGCAGGACGGATTCCCGCTG
GTTACGACCAAACGCTGCCACCTGCGTAGCATTATTCATGAGCTGCTGTGGTTTCTGCAAGGTGACACTA
ACATCGCGTATCTGCACGAAAACAATGTGACGATCTGGGATGAATGGGCCGATGAAAACGGCGATCTGGG
CCCAGTGTATGGTAAACAGTGGCGCGCCTGGCCAACGCCAGATGGCCGCCACATCGATCAGATCACGACC
GTGCTGAATCAACTGAAAAACGACCCGGACAGCCGCCGCATTATTGTTTCCGCGTGGAATGTGGGTGAAC
TGGATAAAATGGCGCTGGCGCCGTGCCATGCATTCTTCCAGTTTTACGTTGCGGACGGTAAGCTGAGCTG
TCAACTTTATCAGCGCAGCTGCGATGTTTTCCTCGGCCTGCCGTTCAATATCGCCAGCTACGCGTTACTG
GTGCATATGATGGCGCAGCAGTGCGACCTGGAGGTGGGTGATTTTGTCTGGACCGGCGGTGATACCCACC
TGTACAGCAACCATATGGACCAAACGCATCTGCAATTGAGCCGTGAGCCGCGTCCGCTGCCGAAACTGAT
TATTAAGCGCAAACCCGAGAGCATCTTTGACTATCGTTTCGAAGACTTCGAGATTGAAGGCTACGATCCG
CACCCGGGTATCAAAGCGCCGGTGGCTATCTAACTCGAGTCTGGTAAAGAAACCGCTGCTGCGAAATTTG
AACGCCAGCACATGGACTCGTCTACTAGCGCAGCTTAATTAACCTAGGCTGCTGCCACCGCTGAGCAATA
ACTAGCATAACCCCTTGGGGCCTCTAAACGGGTCTTGAGGGGTTTTTTGCTGAAACCTCAGGCATTTGAG
AAGCACACGGTCACACTGCTTCCGGTAGTCAATAAACCGGTAAACCAGCAATAGACATAAGCGGCTATTT
AACGACCCTGCCCTGAACCGACGACCGGGTCGAATTTGCTTTCGAATTTCTGCCATTCATCCGCTTATTA
TCACTTATTCAGGCGTAGCAACCAGGCGTTTAAGGGCACCAATAACTGCCTTAAAAAAATTACGCCCCGC
CCTGCCACTCATCGCAGTACTGTTGTAATTCATTAAGCATTCTGCCGACATGGAAGCCATCACAAACGGC
ATGATGAACCTGAATCGCCAGCGGCATCAGCACCTTGTCGCCTTGCGTATAATATTTGCCCATAGTGAAA
ACGGGGGCGAAGAAGTTGTCCATATTGGCCACGTTTAAATCAAAACTGGTGAAACTCACCCAGGGATTGG
CTGAGACGAAAAACATATTCTCAATAAACCCTTTAGGGAAATAGGCCAGGTTTTCACCGTAACACGCCAC
ATCTTGCGAATATATGTGTAGAAACTGCCGGAAATCGTCGTGGTATTCACTCCAGAGCGATGAAAACGTT
TCAGTTTGCTCATGGAAAACGGTGTAACAAGGGTGAACACTATCCCATATCACCAGCTCACCGTCTTTCA
TTGCCATACGGAACTCCGGATGAGCATTCATCAGGCGGGCAAGAATGTGAATAAAGGCCGGATAAAACTT
GTGCTTATTTTTCTTTACGGTCTTTAAAAAGGCCGTAATATCCAGCTGAACGGTCTGGTTATAGGTACAT
TGAGCAACTGACTGAAATGCCTCAAAATGTTCTTTACGATGCCATTGGGATATATCAACGGTGGTATATC
CAGTGATTTTTTTCTCCATTTTAGCTTCCTTAGCTCCTGAAAATCTCGATAACTCAAAAAATACGCCCGG
TAGTGATCTTATTTCATTATGGTGAAAGTTGGAACCTCTTACGTGCCGATCAACGTCTCATTTTCGCCAA
AAGTTGGCCCAGGGCTTCCCGGTATCAACAGGGACACCAGGATTTATTTATTCTGCGAAGTGATCTTCCG
TCACAGGTATTTATTCGGCGCAAAGTGCGTCGGGTGATGCTGCCAACTTACTGATTTAGTGTATGATGGT
GTTTTTGAGGTGCTCCAGTGGCTTCTGTTTCTATCAGCTGTCCCTCCTGTTCAGCTACTGACGGGGTGGT
GCGTAACGGCAAAAGCACCGCCGGACATCAGCGCTAGCGGAGTGTATACTGGCTTACTATGTTGGCACTG
ATGAGGGTGTCAGTGAAGTGCTTCATGTGGCAGGAGAAAAAAGGCTGCACCGGTGCGTCAGCAGAATATG
TGATACAGGATATATTCCGCTTCCTCGCTCACTGACTCGCTACGCTCGGTCGTTCGACTGCGGCGAGCGG
AAATGGCTTACGAACGGGGCGGAGATTTCCTGGAAGATGCCAGGAAGATACTTAACAGGGAAGTGAGAGG
GCCGCGGCAAAGCCGTTTTTCCATAGGCTCCGCCCCCCTGACAAGCATCACGAAATCTGACGCTCAAATC
AGTGGTGGCGAAACCCGACAGGACTATAAAGATACCAGGCGTTTCCCCCTGGCGGCTCCCTCGTGCGCTC
TCCTGTTCCTGCCTTTCGGTTTACCGGTGTCATTCCGCTGTTATGGCCGCGTTTGTCTCATTCCACGCCT
GACACTCAGTTCCGGGTAGGCAGTTCGCTCCAAGCTGGACTGTATGCACGAACCCCCCGTTCAGTCCGAC
CGCTGCGCCTTATCCGGTAACTATCGTCTTGAGTCCAACCCGGAAAGACATGCAAAAGCACCACTGGCAG
CAGCCACTGGTAATTGATTTAGAGGAGTTAGTCTTGAAGTCATGCGCCGGTTAAGGCTAAACTGAAAGGA
CAAGTTTTGGTGACTGCGCTCCTCCAAGCCAGTTACCTCGGTTCAAAGAGTTGGTAGCTCAGAGAACCTT
CGAAAAACCGCCCTGCAAGGCGGTTTTTTCGTTTTCAGAGCAAGAGATTACGCGCAGACCAAAACGATCT
CAAGAAGATCATCTTATTAATCAGATAAAATATTTCTAGATTTCAGTGCAATTTATCTCTTCAAATGTAG
CACCTGAAGTCAGCCCCATACGATATAAGTTGTAATTCTCATGTTAGTCATGCCCCGCGCCCACCGGAAG
GAGCTGACTGGGTTGAAGGCTCTCAAGGGCATCGGTCGAGATCCCGGTGCCTAATGAGTGAGCTAACTTA
CATTAATTGCGTTGCGCTCACTGCCCGCTTTCCAGTCGGGAAACCTGTCGTGCCAGCTGCATTAATGAAT
CGGCCAACGCGCGGGGAGAGGCGGTTTGCGTATTGGGCGCCAGGGTGGTTTTTCTTTTCACCAGTGAGAC
GGGCAACAGCTGATTGCCCTTCACCGCCTGGCCCTGAGAGAGTTGCAGCAAGCGGTCCACGCTGGTTTGC
CCCAGCAGGCGAAAATCCTGTTTGATGGTGGTTAACGGCGGGATATAACATGAGCTGTCTTCGGTATCGT
CGTATCCCACTACCGAGATGTCCGCACCAACGCGCAGCCCGGACTCGGTAATGGCGCGCATTGCGCCCAG
CGCCATCTGATCGTTGGCAACCAGCATCGCAGTGGGAACGATGCCCTCATTCAGCATTTGCATGGTTTGT
TGAAAACCGGACATGGCACTCCAGTCGCCTTCCCGTTCCGCTATCGGCTGAATTTGATTGCGAGTGAGAT
ATTTATGCCAGCCAGCCAGACGCAGACGCGCCGAGACAGAACTTAATGGGCCCGCTAACAGCGCGATTTG
CTGGTGACCCAATGCGACCAGATGCTCCACGCCCAGTCGCGTACCGTCTTCATGGGAGAAAATAATACTG
TTGATGGGTGTCTGGTCAGAGACATCAAGAAATAACGCCGGAACATTAGTGCAGGCAGCTTCCACAGCAA
TGGCATCCTGGTCATCCAGCGGATAGTTAATGATCAGCCCACTGACGCGTTGCGCGAGAAGATTGTGCAC
CGCCGCTTTACAGGCTTCGACGCCGCTTCGTTCTACCATCGACACCACCACGCTGGCACCCAGTTGATCG
GCGCGAGATTTAATCGCCGCGACAATTTGCGACGGCGCGTGCAGGGCCAGACTGGAGGTGGCAACGCCAA
TCAGCAACGACTGTTTGCCCGCCAGTTGTTGTGCCACGCGGTTGGGAATGTAATTCAGCTCCGCCATCGC
CGCTTCCACTTTTTCCCGCGTTTTCGCAGAAACGTGGCTGGCCTGGTTCACCACGCGGGAAACGGTCTGA
TAAGAGACACCGGCATACTCTGCGACATCGTATAACGTTACTGGTTTCACATTCACCACCCTGAATTGAC
TCTCTTCCGGGCGCTATCATGCCATACCGCGAAAGGTTTTGCGCCATTCGATGGTGTCCGGGATCTCGAC
GCTCTCCCTTATGCGACTCCTGCATTAGGAAATTAATACGACTCACTATAGGGGAATTGTGAGCGGATAA
CAATTCCCCTGTAGAAATAATTTTGTTTAACTTTAATAAGGAGATATACCATGATCAGTCTGATTGCGGC
GTTAGCGGTAGATCGCGTTATCGGCATGGAAAACGCCATGCCGTGGAACCTGCCTGCCGATCTCGCCTGG
TATAAACGCAACACCTTAAATAAACCCGTGATTATGGGCCGCCATACCTGGGAATCAATCGGTCGTCCGT
TGCCAGGACGCAAAAATATTATCCTCAGCAGTCAACCGGGTACGGACGATCGCGTAACGTGGGTGAAGTC
GGTGGATGAAGCCATCGCGGCGTGTGGTGACGTACCAGAAATCATGGTGATTGGCGGCGGTCGCGTTTAT
GAACAGTTCTTGCCAAAAGCGCAAAAACTGTATCTGACGCATATCGACGCAGAAGTGGAAGTCGACACCC
ATTTCCCGGATTACGAGCCGGATGACTGGGAATCGGTATTCAGCGAATTCCACGATGCTGATGCGCAGAA
CTCTCACAGCTATTGCTTTGAGATTCTGGAGCGGCGGTAACAGGCGTCGACAAGCTTGCGGCCGCATAAT
G
Features (pLannotate 1.2.2; 19 found; start..end, strand, type, name):
     34..107     +  promoter       PLtetO-1 promoter: modified phage lambda PL promoter with tet operator sites (Lutz and Bujard, 1997)
    149..940     +  CDS            thyA: TYSY_ECO57 - Experimental evidence at protein level: Swiss-Prot protein existence level 1. Catalyzes the reductive methylation of 2'-deoxyuridine-5'- monophosphate (dUMP) to 2'-deoxythymidine-5'-monophosphate (dTMP) while utilizing 5,10-methylenetetrahydrofolate (mTHF) as the methyl donor and reductant in the reaction, yielding dihydrofolate (DHF) as a by- product. This enzymatic reaction provides an intracellular de novo source of dTMP, an essential precursor for DNA biosynthesis. From Escherichia coli O157:H7.
    956..997     +  CDS            S-Tag (fragment): affinity and epitope tag derived from pancreatic ribonuclease A
   1027..1044    +  CDS            SET1 (fragment): solubility-enhancement tag derived from T7 phage gene 10B
   1052..1099    +  terminator     T7 terminator: transcription terminator for bacteriophage T7 RNA polymerase
   1323..1979    -  CDS            cat: CAT_ECOLX - Experimental evidence at protein level: Swiss-Prot protein existence level 1. This enzyme is an effector of chloramphenicol resistance in bacteria. From Escherichia coli. This protein is used as a marker in many commonly used cloning vectors, such as pACYC184.
   1980..2082    -  promoter       cat promoter: promoter of the E. coli cat gene encoding chloramphenicol acetyltransferase
   2203..2346    +  mobile_element IS1 (fragment): prokaryotic transposable element IS1
   2465..2520    -  rep_origin     RSF ori (fragment): Plasmids containing the RSF 1030 origin of replication can be propagated in E. coli cells that contain additional plasmids with compatible origins.
   2608..3153    -  rep_origin     p15A ori: Plasmids containing the medium-copy-number p15A origin of replication can be propagated in E. coli cells that contain a second plasmid with the ColE1 origin.
   3265..3329    -  CDS            TcR (fragment): tetracycline efflux protein; tet; confers resistance to tetracycline
   3344..3365    -  protein_bind   CAP binding site: CAP binding activates transcription in the presence of cAMP. E. coli catabolite activator protein
   3378..4460    -  CDS            lacI: lac repressor; lacI; The lac repressor binds to the lac operator to inhibit transcription in E. coli. This inhibition can be relieved by adding lactose or isopropyl-β-D-thiogalactopyranoside (IPTG).
   4461..4538    -  promoter       lacI promoter: lacI
   4546..4581    -  CDS            TcR (fragment): tetracycline efflux protein; tet; confers resistance to tetracycline
   4584..4602    +  promoter       T7 promoter: promoter for bacteriophage T7 RNA polymerase
   4603..4627    +  protein_bind   lac operator: The lac repressor binds to the lac operator to inhibit transcription in E. coli. This inhibition can be relieved by adding lactose or isopropyl-β-D-thiogalactopyranoside (IPTG). lac repressor encoded by lacI
   4642..4664    +  RBS            RBS: efficient ribosome binding site from bacteriophage T7 gene 10 (Olins and Rangwala, 1989)
   4671..5150    +  CDS            ecDHFR: E. coli dihydrofolate reductase; folA
