[The description below was written by a language model from this plasmid's Addgene catalogue record and pLannotate feature annotations shown in this document.]
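Description:
pTETDuet_F31YG121VDHFR_Q33STS is a 5,181 bp bacterial expression plasmid built on the pTET-duet backbone for co-expressing two E. coli folate-metabolism enzymes from separate promoters. It replicates from a p15A origin, which is compatible with ColE1-type plasmids; the catalogue lists it as low copy. Selection is through chloramphenicol resistance, provided by a cat gene with its native promoter. The annotation also picks up short fragments of an RSF origin, IS1 and the tetracycline resistance gene. These appear to be backbone remnants rather than functional parts.

The first cassette places folA (dihydrofolate reductase, DHFR) under a T7 promoter followed by a lac operator and the T7 gene 10 ribosome binding site. A plasmid-borne lacI gene supplies the repressor, so in principle transcription depends on T7 RNA polymerase and is relieved by IPTG. The second cassette drives thyA (thymidylate synthase, TS) from the PLtetO-1 promoter, a phage lambda PL derivative carrying tet operator sites. No tetR gene is annotated on the plasmid, so any Tet repression would have to come from the host. Downstream of thyA lie S-Tag and SET1 fragments typical of Duet-style vectors, then a T7 terminator; the record does not state whether these are fused in frame to TS.

The DHFR carries the F31Y and G121V substitutions and the TS carries Q33S. Thymidylate synthase generates dihydrofolate as a by-product of dTMP synthesis, and DHFR reduces it, so the two enzymes are biochemically coupled. The associated publication maps the genetic landscape of a metabolic interaction, which suggests this specific mutant pairing serves to test how variation in one enzyme's activity affects tolerance to variation in the other.
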