Addgene plasmid #191293: pTETDuet_F31YG121VDHFR_Q33STS
Purpose: Bacterial co-expression of E. coli folA (Dihydrofolate Reductase) and E. coli thyA (Thymidylate Synthase)
Depositing lab: Kimberly Reynolds. Depositing organization: University of Texas Southwestern Medical Center. Publication: The genetic landscape of a metabolic interaction. Nguyen TN, Ingle C, Thompson S, Reynolds KA. Nat Commun. 2024 Apr 18;15(1):3351. doi: 10.1038/s41467-024-47671-0. PubMed 38637543.
Backbone
  Vector backbone: pTET-duet
  Vector type: Bacterial Expression
Growth in bacteria
  Bacterial resistance: Chloramphenicol, 25 μg/mL
  Growth temperature: 30°C
  Growth strain: DH5alpha
  Copy number: Low Copy
Gene/Insert
  Gene/Insert name: folA, thyA (alt names: DHFR; TS)
  Species: E. coli
  Mutation: F31Y/G121V DHFR, Q33S TYMS
  Promoter: T7 (folA), Tet (thyA)
  Cloning method: Restriction Enzyme; 5′ cloning site EcoNI (not destroyed); 3′ cloning site NotI (not destroyed)
  Sequencing primers: 5′ _GGATCTCGACGCTCTCCCTT; 3′ _CCGCTGAGCAATAACTAGC
Terms and licenses: Academic/Nonprofit Terms; Industry Terms: Not Available to Industry
Depositor comments: Please visit https://doi.org/10.1101/2023.05.28.542639 for bioRxiv preprint.
How to cite: pTETDuet_F31YG121VDHFR_Q33STS was a gift from Kimberly Reynolds (Addgene plasmid # 191293 ; http://n2t.net/addgene:191293 ; RRID:Addgene_191293)
